>Addgene plasmid #76309 | HK2 gRNA (BRDN0001162236) | addgene full sequence | sequence record 185592 | Addgene Assembled Sequence
CCCGGGTGCAAAGATGGATAAAGTTTTAAACAGAGAGGAATCTTTGCAGCTAATGGACCTTCTAGGTCTT
GAAAGGAGTGGGAATTGGCTCCGGTGCCCGTCAGTGGGCAGAGCGCACATCGCCCACAGTCCCCGAGAAG
TTGGGGGGAGGGGTCGGCAATTGATCCGGTGCCTAGAGAAGGTGGCGCGGGGTAAACTGGGAAAGTGATG
TCGTGTACTGGCTCCGCCTTTTTCCCGAGGGTGGGGGAGAACCGTATATAAGTGCAGTAGTCGCCGTGAA
CGTTCTTTTTCGCAACGGGTTTGCCGCCAGAACACAGGTAAGTGCCGTGTGTGGTTCCCGCGGGCCTGGC
CTCTTTACGGGTTATGGCCCTTGCGTGCCTTGAATTACTTCCACCTGGCTGCAGTACGTGATTCTTGATC
CCGAGCTTCGGGTTGGAAGTGGGTGGGAGAGTTCGAGGCCTTGCGCTTAAGGAGCCCCTTCGCCTCGTGC
TTGAGTTGAGGCCTGGCCTGGGCGCTGGGGCCGCCGCGTGCGAATCTGGTGGCACCTTCGCGCCTGTCTC
GCTGCTTTCGATAAGTCTCTAGCCATTTAAAATTTTTGATGACCTGCTGCGACGCTTTTTTTCTGGCAAG
ATAGTCTTGTAAATGCGGGCCAAGATCTGCACACTGGTATTTCGGTTTTTGGGGCCGCGGGCGGCGACGG
GGCCCGTGCGTCCCAGCGCACATGTTCGGCGAGGCGGGGCCTGCGAGCGCGGCCACCGAGAATCGGACGG
GGGTAGTCTCAAGCTGGCCGGCCTGCTCTGGTGCCTGGCCTCGCGCCGCCGTGTATCGCCCCGCCCTGGG
CGGCAAGGCTGGCCCGGTCGGCACCAGTTGCGTGAGCGGAAAGATGGCCGCTTCCCGGCCCTGCTGCAGG
GAGCTCAAAATGGAGGACGCGGCGCTCGGGAGAGCGGGCGGGTGAGTCACCCACACAAAGGAAAAGGGCC
TTTCCGTCCTCAGCCGTCGCTTCATGTGACTCCACGGAGTACCGGGCGCCGTCCAGGCACCTCGATTAGT
TCTCGAGCTTTTGGAGTACGTCGTCTTTAGGTTGGGGGGAGGGGTTTTATGCGATGGAGTTTCCCCACAC
TGAGTGGGTGGAGACTGAAGTTAGGCCAGCTTGGCACTTGATGTAATTCTCCTTGGAATTTGCCCTTTTT
GAGTTTGGATCTTGGTTCATTCTCAAGCCTCAGACAGTGGTTCAAAGTTTTTTTCTTCCATTTCAGGTGT
CGTGACGTACGGCCACCATGACCGAGTACAAGCCCACGGTGCGCCTCGCCACCCGCGACGACGTCCCCAG
GGCCGTACGCACCCTCGCCGCCGCGTTCGCCGACTACCCCGCCACGCGCCACACCGTCGATCCGGACCGC
CACATCGAGCGGGTCACCGAGCTGCAAGAACTCTTCCTCACGCGCGTCGGGCTCGACATCGGCAAGGTGT
GGGTCGCGGACGACGGCGCCGCCGTGGCGGTCTGGACCACGCCGGAGAGCGTCGAAGCGGGGGCGGTGTT
CGCCGAGATCGGCCCGCGCATGGCCGAGTTGAGCGGTTCCCGGCTGGCCGCGCAGCAACAGATGGAAGGC
CTCCTGGCGCCGCACCGGCCCAAGGAGCCCGCGTGGTTCCTGGCCACCGTCGGAGTCTCGCCCGACCACC
AGGGCAAGGGTCTGGGCAGCGCCGTCGTGCTCCCCGGAGTGGAGGCGGCCGAGCGCGCCGGGGTGCCCGC
CTTCCTGGAGACCTCCGCGCCCCGCAACCTCCCCTTCTACGAGCGGCTCGGCTTCACCGTCACCGCCGAC
GTCGAGGTGCCCGAAGGACCGCGCACCTGGTGCATGACCCGCAAGCCCGGTGCCTGAACGCGTTAAGTCG
ACAATCAACCTCTGGATTACAAAATTTGTGAAAGATTGACTGGTATTCTTAACTATGTTGCTCCTTTTAC
GCTATGTGGATACGCTGCTTTAATGCCTTTGTATCATGCTATTGCTTCCCGTATGGCTTTCATTTTCTCC
TCCTTGTATAAATCCTGGTTGCTGTCTCTTTATGAGGAGTTGTGGCCCGTTGTCAGGCAACGTGGCGTGG
TGTGCACTGTGTTTGCTGACGCAACCCCCACTGGTTGGGGCATTGCCACCACCTGTCAGCTCCTTTCCGG
GACTTTCGCTTTCCCCCTCCCTATTGCCACGGCGGAACTCATCGCCGCCTGCCTTGCCCGCTGCTGGACA
GGGGCTCGGCTGTTGGGCACTGACAATTCCGTGGTGTTGTCGGGGAAATCATCGTCCTTTCCTTGGCTGC
TCGCCTGTGTTGCCACCTGGATTCTGCGCGGGACGTCCTTCTGCTACGTCCCTTCGGCCCTCAATCCAGC
GGACCTTCCTTCCCGCGGCCTGCTGCCGGCTCTGCGGCCTCTTCCGCGTCTTCGCCTTCGCCCTCAGACG
AGTCGGATCTCCCTTTGGGCCGCCTCCCCGCGTCGACTTTAAGACCAATGACTTACAAGGCAGCTGTAGA
TCTTAGCCACTTTTTAAAAGAAAAGGGGGGACTGGAAGGGCTAATTCACTCCCAACGAAGACAAGATCTG
CTTTTTGCTTGTACTGGGTCTCTCTGGTTAGACCAGATCTGAGCCTGGGAGCTCTCTGGCTAACTAGGGA
ACCCACTGCTTAAGCCTCAATAAAGCTTGCCTTGAGTGCTTCAAGTAGTGTGTGCCCGTCTGTTGTGTGA
CTCTGGTAACTAGAGATCCCTCAGACCCTTTTAGTCAGTGTGGAAAATCTCTAGCAGTACGTATAGTAGT
TCATGTCATCTTATTATTCAGTATTTATAACTTGCAAAGAAATGAATATCAGAGAGTGAGAGGAACTTGT
TTATTGCAGCTTATAATGGTTACAAATAAAGCAATAGCATCACAAATTTCACAAATAAAGCATTTTTTTC
ACTGCATTCTAGTTGTGGTTTGTCCAAACTCATCAATGTATCTTATCATGTCTGGCTCTAGCTATCCCGC
CCCTAACTCCGCCCATCCCGCCCCTAACTCCGCCCAGTTCCGCCCATTCTCCGCCCCATGGCTGACTAAT
TTTTTTTATTTATGCAGAGGCCGAGGCCGCCTCGGCCTCTGAGCTATTCCAGAAGTAGTGAGGAGGCTTT
TTTGGAGGCCTAGGGACGTACCCAATTCGCCCTATAGTGAGTCGTATTACGCGCGCTCACTGGCCGTCGT
TTTACAACGTCGTGACTGGGAAAACCCTGGCGTTACCCAACTTAATCGCCTTGCAGCACATCCCCCTTTC
GCCAGCTGGCGTAATAGCGAAGAGGCCCGCACCGATCGCCCTTCCCAACAGTTGCGCAGCCTGAATGGCG
AATGGG
[124 nt withheld, positions 3367-3490]
C
[91 nt withheld, positions 3492-3582]
A
[49 nt withheld, positions 3584-3632]
CCTTTGACGTTGGAGTCCACGTTCTTT
[37 nt withheld, positions 3660-3696]
ACCCTATCTCGGTCTATTCTTTTGATTTATAAGGGATTTTGCCGATTTCGGCCTATTGGTTAAAAAATGA
GCTGATTTAACAAAAATTTAACGCGAATTTTAACAAAATATTAACGCTTACAATTTAGGTGGCACTTTTC
GGGGAAATGTGCGCGGAACCCCTATTTGTTTATTTTTCTAAATACATTCAAATATGTATCCGCTCATGAG
ACAATAACCCTGATAAATGCTTCAATAATATTGAAAAAGGAAGAGTATGAGTATTCAACATTTCCGTGTC
GCCCTTATTCCCTTTTTTGCGGCATTTTGCCTTCCTGTTTTTGCTCACCCAGAAACGCTGGTGAAAGTAA
AAGATGCTGAAGATCAGTTGGGTGCACGAGTGGGTTACATCGAACTGGATCTCAACAGCGGTAAGATCCT
TGAGAGTTTTCGCCCCGAAGAACGTTTTCCAATGATGAGCACTTTTAAAGTTCTGCTATGTGGCGCGGTA
TTATCCCGTATTGACGCCGGGCAAGAGCAACTCGGTCGCCGCATACACTATTCTCAGAATGACTTGGTTG
AGTACTCACCAGTCACAGAAAAGCATCTTACGGATGGCATGACAGTAAGAGAATTATGCAGTGCTGCCAT
AACCATGAGTGATAACACTGCGGCCAACTTACTTCTGACAACGATCGGAGGACCGAAGGAGCTAACCGCT
TTTTTGCACAACATGGGGGATCATGTAACTCGCCTTGATCGTTGGGAACCGGAGCTGAATGAAGCCATAC
CAAACGACGAGCGTGACACCACGATGCCTGTAGCAATGGCAACAACGTTGCGCAAACTATTAACTGGCGA
ACTACTTACTCTAGCTTCCCGGCAACAATTAATAGACTGGATGGAGGCGGATAAAGTTGCAGGACCACTT
CTGCGCTCGGCCCTTCCGGCTGGCTGGTTTATTGCTGATAAATCTGGAGCCGGTGAGCGTGGGTCTCGCG
GTATCATTGCAGCACTGGGGCCAGATGGTAAGCCCTCCCGTATCGTAGTTATCTACACGACGGGGAGTCA
GGCAACTATGGATGAACGAAATAGACAGATCGCTGAGATAGGTGCCTCACTGATTAAGCATTGGTAACTG
TCAGACCAAGTTTACTCATATATACTTTAGATTGATTTAAAACTTCATTTTTAATTTAAAAGGATCTAGG
TGAAGATCCTTTTTGATAATCTCATGACCAAAATCCCTTAACGTGAGTTTTCGTTCCACTGAGCGTCAGA
CCCCGTAGAAAAGATCAAAGGATCTTCTTGAGATCCTTTTTTTCTGCGCGTAATCTGCTGCTTGCAAACA
AAAAAACCACCGCTACCAGCGGTGGTTTGTTTGCCGGATCAAGAGCTACCAACTCTTTTTCCGAAGGTAA
CTGGCTTCAGCAGAGCGCAGATACCAAATACTGTTCTTCTAGTGTAGCCGTAGTTAGGCCACCACTTCAA
GAACTCTGTAGCACCGCCTACATACCTCGCTCTGCTAATCCTGTTACCAGTGGCTGCTGCCAGTGGCGAT
AAGTCGTGTCTTACCGGGTTGGACTCAAGACGATAGTTACCGGATAAGGCGCAGCGGTCGGGCTGAACGG
GGGGTTCGTGCACACAGCCCAGCTTGGAGCGAACGACCTACACCGAACTGAGATACCTACAGCGTGAGCT
ATGAGAAAGCGCCACGCTTCCCGAAGGGAGAAAGGCGGACAGGTATCCGGTAAGCGGCAGGGTCGGAACA
GGAGAGCGCACGAGGGAGCTTCCAGGGGGAAACGCCTGGTATCTTTATAGTCCTGTCGGGTTTCGCCACC
TCTGACTTGAGCGTCGATTTTTGTGATGCTCGTCAGGGGGGCGGAGCCTATGGAAAAACGCCAGCAACGC
GGCCTTTTTACGGTTCCTGGCCTTTTGCTGGCCTTTTGCTCACATGTTCTTTCCTGCGTTATCCCCTGAT
TCTGTGGATAACCGTATTACCGCCTTTGAGTGAGCTGATACCGCTCGCCGCAGCCGAACGACCGAGCGCA
GCGAGTCAGTGAGCGAGGAAGCGGAAGAGCGCCCAATACGCAAACCGCCTCTCCCCGCGCGTTGGCCGAT
TCATTAATGCAGCTGGCACGACAGGTTTCCCGACTGGAAAGCGGGCAGTGAGCGCAACGCAATTAATGTG
AGTTAGCTCACTCATTAGGCACCCCAGGCTTTACACTTTATGCTTCCGGCTCGTATGTTGTGTGGAATTG
TGAGCGGATAACAATTTCACACAGGAAACAGCTATGACCATGATTACGCCAAGCGCGCAATTAACCCTCA
CTAAAGGGAACAAAAGCTGGAGCTGCAAGCTTAATGTAGTCTTATGCAATACTCTTGTAGTCTTGCAACA
TGGTAACGATGAGTTAGCAACATGCCTTACAAGGAGAGAAAAAGCACCGTGCATGCCGATTGGTGGAAGT
AAGGTGGTACGATCGTGCCTTATTAGGAAGGCAACAGACGGGTCTGACATGGATTGGACGAACCACTGAA
TTGCCGCATTGCAGAGATATTGTATTTAAGTGCCTAGCTCGATACATAAACGGGTCTCTCTGGTTAGACC
AGATCTGAGCCTGGGAGCTCTCTGGCTAACTAGGGAACCCACTGCTTAAGCCTCAATAAAGCTTGCCTTG
AGTGCTTCAAGTAGTGTGTGCCCGTCTGTTGTGTGACTCTGGTAACTAGAGATCCCTCAGACCCTTTTAG
TCAGTGTGGAAAATCTCTAGCAGTGGCGCCCGAACAGGGACTTGAAAGCGAAAGGGAAACCAGAGGAGCT
CTCTCGACGCAGGACTCGGCTTGCTGAAGCGCGCACGGCAAGAGGCGAGGGGCGGCGACTGGTGAGTACG
CCAAAAATTTTGACTAGCGGAGGCTAGAAGGAGAGAGATGGGTGCGAGAGCGTCAGTATTAAGCGGGGGA
GAATTAGATCGCGATGGGAAAAAATTCGGTTAAGGCCAGGGGGAAAGAAAAAATATAAATTAAAACATAT
AGTATGGGCAAGCAGGGAGCTAGAACGATTCGCAGTTAATCCTGGCCTGTTAGAAACATCAGAAGGCTGT
AGACAAATACTGGGACAGCTACAACCATCCCTTCAGACAGGATCAGAAGAACTTAGATCATTATATAATA
CAGTAGCAACCCTCTATTGTGTGCATCAAAGGATAGAGATAAAAGACACCAAGGAAGCTTTAGACAAGAT
AGAGGAAGAGCAAAACAAAAGTAAGACCACCGCACAGCAAGCGGCCGCTGATCTTCAGACCTGGAGGAGG
AGATATGAGGGACAATTGGAGAAGTGAATTATATAAATATAAAGTAGTAAAAATTGAACCATTAGGAGTA
GCACCCACCAAGGCAAAGAGAAGAGTGGTGCAGAGAGAAAAAAGAGCAGTGGGAATAGGAGCTTTGTTCC
TTGGGTTCTTGGGAGCAGCAGGAAGCACTATGGGCGCAGCGTCAATGACGCTGACGGTACAGGCCAGACA
ATTATTGTCTGGTATAGTGCAGCAGCAGAACAATTTGCTGAGGGCTATTGAGGCGCAACAGCATCTGTTG
CAACTCACAGTCTGGGGCATCAAGCAGCTCCAGGCAAGAATCCTGGCTGTGGAAAGATACCTAAAGGATC
AACAGCTCCTGGGGATTTGGGGTTGCTCTGGAAAACTCATTTGCACCACTGCTGTGCCTTGGAATGCTAG
TTGGAGTAATAAATCTCTGGAACAGATTTGGAATCACACGACCTGGATGGAGTGGGACAGAGAAATTAAC
AATTACACAAGCTTAATACACTCCTTAATTGAAGAATCGCAAAACCAGCAAGAAAAGAATGAACAAGAAT
TATTGGAATTAGATAAATGGGCAAGTTTGTGGAATTGGTTTAACATAACAAATTGGCTGTGGTATATAAA
ATTATTCATAATGATAGTAGGAGGCTTGGTAGGTTTAAGAATAGTTTTTGCTGTACTTTCTATAGTGAAT
AGAGTTAGGCAGGGATATTCACCATTATCGTTTCAGACCCACCTCCCAACCCCGAGGGGACCCAGAGAGG
GCCTATTTCCCATGATTCCTTCATATTTGCATATACGATACAAGGCTGTTAGAGAGATAATTAGAATTAA
TTTGACTGTAAACACAAAGATATTAGTACAAAATACGTGACGTAGAAAGTAATAATTTCTTGGGTAGTTT
GCAGTTTTAAAATTATGTTTTAAAATGGACTATCATATGCTTACCGTAACTTGAAAGTATTTCGATTTCT
TGGCTTTATATATCTTGTGGAAAGGACGAAACACCGTCAGATCTATGCCATCCCTGGTTTTAGAGCTAGA
AATAGCAAGTTAAAATAAGGCTAGTCCGTTATCAACTTGAAAAAGTGGCACCGAGTCGGTGCTTTTTTAA
GCTTGGCGTAACTAGATCTTGAGACAAATGGCAGTATTCATCCACAATTTTAAAAGAAAAGGGGGGATTG
GGGGGTACAGTGCAGGGGAAAGAATAGTAGACATAATAGCAACAGACATACAAACTAAAGAATTACAAAA
ACAAATTACAAAAATTCAAAATTTTCGGGTTTATTACAGGGACAGCAGAGATCCACTTTGGCGCCGGCTC
GAGGGGG
Features (pLannotate 1.2.2; 29 found; start..end, strand, type, name):
     14..80      +  CDS            small t antigen (fragment): SV40 (simian virus 40) small t antigen
    106..317     +  promoter       EF-1α core promoter: core promoter for human elongation factor EF-1α
    318..1256    +  intron         EF-1α intron A: intron upstream of the start codon of human EF-1α
   1278..1877    +  CDS            PuroR (fragment): puromycin N-acetyltransferase; pac from Streptomyces; confers resistance to puromycin
   1893..2481    +  misc_feature   WPRE: woodchuck hepatitis virus posttranscriptional regulatory element
   2532..2551    +  misc_feature   cPPT/CTS (fragment): central polypurine tract and central termination sequence of HIV-1
   2553..2786    +  LTR            3' LTR (ΔU3): self-inactivating 3' long terminal repeat (LTR) from HIV-1
   2864..2985    +  polyA_signal   SV40 poly(A) signal: SV40 polyadenylation signal
   3025..3160    +  rep_origin     SV40 ori: SV40 origin of replication
   3181..3199    -  promoter       T7 promoter: promoter for bacteriophage T7 RNA polymerase
   3207..3362    +  CDS            lacZα (fragment): LacZα fragment of β-galactosidase; lacZ fragment
   3367..3795    +  rep_origin     f1 ori (sequence partly withheld): f1 bacteriophage origin of replication; arrow indicates direction of (+) strand synthesis
   3848..3952    +  promoter       AmpR promoter: bla
   3953..4813    +  CDS            AmpR: β-lactamase; bla; confers resistance to ampicillin, carbenicillin, and related antibiotics
   4984..5572    +  rep_origin     ori: high-copy-number ColE1/pMB1/pBR322/pUC origin of replication
   5755..5847    +  CDS            lacI (fragment): lac repressor; lacI; The lac repressor binds to the lac operator to inhibit transcription in E. coli. This inhibition can be relieved by adding lactose or isopropyl-β-D-thiogalactopyranoside (IPTG).
   5860..5881    +  protein_bind   CAP binding site: CAP binding activates transcription in the presence of cAMP. E. coli catabolite activator protein
   5896..5926    +  promoter       lac promoter: promoter for the E. coli lac operon
   5934..5950    +  protein_bind   lac operator: The lac repressor binds to the lac operator to inhibit transcription in E. coli. This inhibition can be relieved by adding lactose or isopropyl-β-D-thiogalactopyranoside (IPTG). lac repressor encoded by lacI
   5995..6013    +  promoter       T3 promoter: promoter for bacteriophage T3 RNA polymerase
   6041..6267    +  promoter       RSV promoter: Rous sarcoma virus enhancer/promoter
   6268..6448    +  LTR            5' LTR (truncated): truncated 5' long terminal repeat (LTR) from HIV-1
   6495..6620    +  misc_feature   HIV-1 Ψ: packaging signal of human immunodeficiency virus type 1
   6604..6967    +  CDS            HIV-1 gag (fragment): gag protein from human immunodeficiency virus 1; gag
   7113..7346    +  misc_feature   RRE: The Rev response element (RRE) of HIV-1 allows for Rev-dependent mRNA export from the nucleus to the cytoplasm.
   7723..7749    +  CDS            Rev (fragment): human immunodeficiency virus 1 (HIV-1) Rev protein; rev; enhances nuclear export of unspliced and incompletely spliced viral mRNAs
   7753..7993    +  promoter       U6 promoter: RNA polymerase III promoter for human U6 snRNA
   8023..8098    +  misc_RNA       gRNA scaffold: guide RNA scaffold for the Streptococcus pyogenes CRISPR/Cas9 system
   8154..8271    +  misc_feature   cPPT/CTS: central polypurine tract and central termination sequence of HIV-1
