[The description below was written by a language model from this plasmid's Addgene catalogue record and pLannotate feature annotations shown in this document.]
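Description:
HK2 gRNA (BRDN0001162236) is a third-generation lentiviral guide RNA plasmid built on the lentiGuide-Puro backbone and designed to target human HK2 (hexokinase 2; the guide was designed against the NM_000189.4 reference transcript). The 8.3 kb plasmid is propagated in E. coli through a high-copy ColE1/pUC-type origin with ampicillin selection from the bla gene. It also carries an f1 origin, an SV40 origin and remnants of lac and T7/T3 cloning-vector sequences that have no role in its function.

The lentiviral transfer cassette begins with an RSV promoter fused to a truncated HIV-1 5' LTR, which makes genomic RNA production Tat-independent. This is followed by the Ψ packaging signal with a partial gag sequence, the Rev response element for nuclear export of the unspliced viral RNA, and a cPPT/CTS. It ends in a self-inactivating ΔU3 3' LTR and an SV40 polyadenylation signal. Within this unit, a human U6 RNA polymerase III promoter drives the HK2-specific spacer joined to the Streptococcus pyogenes Cas9 guide RNA scaffold. A separate EF-1α promoter with its intron A expresses puromycin N-acetyltransferase, with a WPRE downstream to enhance transcript expression, so transduced mammalian cells can be selected with puromycin.

The plasmid does not encode Cas9, so it must be used with a separate Cas9 vector such as lentiCas9-Blast or in cells that already express the nuclease. It is one of the individual clones associated with a human kinome gRNA library and is suited to CRISPR-mediated disruption of HK2 in human cells.
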