Addgene plasmid #76309: HK2 gRNA (BRDN0001162236)
Purpose: 3rd generation lentiviral gRNA plasmid targeting human HK2
Depositing lab: John Doench & David Root. Depositing organization: Broad Institute. Publication: Optimized sgRNA design to maximize activity and minimize off-target effects of CRISPR-Cas9. Doench JG, Fusi N, Sullender M, Hegde M, Vaimberg EW, Donovan KF, Smith I, Tothova Z, Wilen C, Orchard R, Virgin HW, Listgarten J, Root DE. Nat Biotechnol. 2016 Jan 18. doi: 10.1038/nbt.3437. PubMed 26780180.
Backbone
  Vector backbone: lentiGuide-Puro
  Backbone manufacturer: Zhang Lab (Addgene plasmid # 52963)
  Vector type: Mammalian Expression, Lentiviral, CRISPR
  Selectable markers: Puromycin
Growth in bacteria
  Bacterial resistance: Ampicillin, 100 μg/mL
  Growth temperature: 37°C
  Growth strain: DH5alpha
  Copy number: High Copy
Gene/Insert
  Gene/Insert name: HK2 (alt names: HK2; NM_000189.4)
  gRNA/shRNA sequence: TCAGATCTATGCCATCCCTG
  Species: H. sapiens (human)
  Entrez Gene: HK2 (a.k.a. HKII, HXK2); HOOK2 (a.k.a. HK2)
  Promoter: hU6
  Cloning method: Unknown
  Sequencing primers: 5′ U6-F; 3′ pS2-R
Terms and licenses: Academic/Nonprofit Terms; Industry Terms: Not Available to Industry
Depositor comments: The gRNA was designed to target the following Genbank reference sequence(s): NM_000189.4. Note that this plasmid does NOT contain Cas9. It should be used in conjunction with lentiCas9-Blast (Addgene #52962) or otherwise with cell lines already expressing Cas9. Browse the full kinome gRNA library at http://www.addgene.org/pooled-library/broadgpp-human-kinome/ or visit http://www.broadinstitute.org/rnai/public/ for detailed protocols and information.
How to cite: HK2 gRNA (BRDN0001162236) was a gift from John Doench & David Root (Addgene plasmid # 76309 ; http://n2t.net/addgene:76309 ; RRID:Addgene_76309)
