>Addgene plasmid #76309 | HK2 gRNA (BRDN0001162236) | depositor partial sequence | sequence record 143769 | Target Sequence
TCAGATCTATGCCATCCCTG
