>Addgene plasmid #76309 | HK2 gRNA (BRDN0001162236) | addgene partial sequence | sequence record 185591 | hU6-F
AGAAAGTAATAATTTCTTGGGTAGTTTGCAGTTTTAAAATTATGTTTTAAAATGGACTATCATATGCTTA
CCGTAACTTGAAAGTATTTCGATTTCTTGGCTTTATATATCTTGTGGAAAGGACGAAACACCGTCAGATC
TATGCCATCCCTGGTTTTAGAGCTAGAAATAGCAAGTTAAAATAAGGCTAGTCCGTTATCAACTTGAAAA
AGTGGCACCGAGTCGGTGCTTTTTTAAGCTTGGCGTAACTAGATCTTGAGACAAATGGCAGTATTCATCC
ACAATTTTAAAAGAAAAGGGGGGATTGGGGGGTACAGTGCAGGGGAAAGAATAGTAGACATAATAGCAAC
AGACATACAAACTAAAGAATTACAAAAACAAATTACAAAAATTCAAAATTTTCGGGTTTATTACAGGGAC
AGCAGAGATCCACTTTGGCGCCGGCTCGAGGGGGCCCGGGTGCAAAGATGGATAAAGTTTTAAACAGAGA
GGAATCTTTGCAGCTAATGGACCTTCTAGGTCTTGAAAGGAGTGGGAATTGGCTCCGGTGCCCGTCAGTG
GGCAGAGCGC
